Addgene plasmid #230797: AiP20083 - pAAV-AiE3127m-minBG-SYFP2-WPRE3-BGHpA
Purpose: AiE3127m is an enhancer sequence, designed to drive AAV-mediated transgene expression in specific populations of brain cells
Depositing lab: Allen Institute for Brain Science & Bosiljka Tasic. Depositing organization: Allen Institute. Publication: A suite of enhancer AAVs and transgenic mouse lines for genetic access to cortical cell types. Ben-Simon Y, Hooper M, Narayan S, Daigle TL, Dwivedi D, Way SW, Oster A, Stafford DA, Mich JK, Taormina MJ, Martinez RA, Opitz-Araya X, Roth JR, Alexander JR, Allen S, Amster A, Arbuckle J, Ayala A, Baker PM, Bakken TE, Barcelli T, Barta S, Bendrick J, Bertagnolli D, Bielstein C, Bishwakarma P, Bowlus J, Boyer G, Brouner K, Casian B, Casper T, Chakka AB, Chakrabarty R, Chance RK, Chavan S, Clark M, Colbert K, Collman F, Daniel S, Departee M, DiValentin P, Donadio N, Dotson N, Egdorf T, Fliss T, Gabitto M, Garcia J, Gary A, Gasperini M, Gloe J, Goldy J, Gore BB, Graybuck L, Greisman N, Haeseleer F, Halterman C, Haradon Z, Hastings SD, Helback O, Ho W, Hockemeyer D, Huang C, Huff S, Hunker A, Johansen N, Jones D, Juneau Z, Kalmbach B, Kannan M, Khem S, Kussick E, Kutsal R, Larsen R, Lee C, Lee AY, Leibly M, Lenz GH, Li S, Liang E, Lusk N, Madigan Z, Malloy J, Malone J, McCue R, Melchor J, Mollenkopf T, Moosman S, Morin E, Newman D, Ng L, Ngo K, Omstead V, Otto S, Oyama A, Pena N, Pham T, Phillips E, Pom CA, Potekhina L, Ransford S, Ray PL, Rette D, Reynoldson C, Rimorin C, Rocha D, Ruiz A, Sanchez REA, Sawyer L, Sedeno-Cortes A, Sevigny JP, Shapovalova N, Shepard N, Shulga L, Sigler AR, Siverts L, Soliman S, Somasundaram S, Staats B, Stewart K, Szelenyi E, Tieu M, Trader C, Tran A, van Velthoven CTJ, Walker M, Wang Y, Weed N, Wirthlin M, Wood T, Wynalda B, Yao Z, Zhou T, Ariza J, Dee N, Reding M, Ronellenfitch K, Mufti S, Sunkin SM, Smith KA, Esposito L, Waters J, Thyagarajan B, Yao S, Lein ES, Zeng H, Levi BP, Ngai J, Ting JT, Tasic B. Cell. 2025 May 16:S0092-8674(25)00513-6. doi: 10.1016/j.cell.2025.05.002. PubMed 40403729.
Backbone
  Vector backbone: pAAV2
  Vector type: AAV
Growth in bacteria
  Bacterial resistance: Ampicillin, 100 μg/mL
  Growth temperature: 37°C
  Growth strain: NEB Stable
  Copy number: High Copy
Gene/Insert
  Gene/Insert name: SYFP2
  Species: Synthetic
  Promoter: minBG
  Cloning method: Gibson Cloning
Terms and licenses: Academic/Nonprofit Terms; Industry Terms: Not Available to Industry
How to cite: AiP20083 - pAAV-AiE3127m-minBG-SYFP2-WPRE3-BGHpA was a gift from Allen Institute for Brain Science & Bosiljka Tasic (Addgene plasmid # 230797 ; http://n2t.net/addgene:230797 ; RRID:Addgene_230797)
