[The description below was written by a language model from this plasmid's Addgene catalogue record and pLannotate feature annotations shown in this document.]
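Description:
AiP20083 - pAAV-AiE3127m-minBG-SYFP2-WPRE3-BGHpA is an AAV transfer plasmid built on a pAAV2 backbone, intended for packaging a reporter genome into recombinant adeno-associated virus for delivery to brain tissue. It is maintained in bacteria as a high-copy plasmid through a ColE1/pUC-type origin and selected with ampicillin via the β-lactamase gene and its native promoter. The backbone also carries an f1 phage origin and small pBR322-derived remnants (rop and bom fragments). The recorded propagation strain is a recombination-deficient "stable" strain, a common choice for limiting rearrangement of the repeat-rich ITRs.

The payload lies between AAV2 inverted terminal repeats, which provide the cis signals for genome replication and encapsidation. One ITR is annotated in full, while the other was detected only as short fragments, a common outcome when sequencing or annotating these hairpin-forming repeats. Within the cassette, the enhancer AiE3127m is placed upstream of a minimal beta-globin promoter (minBG), which has little activity alone, so that expression depends on the cell-type specificity of the enhancer. Neither the enhancer nor minBG is annotated in the feature table, but an unannotated stretch upstream of the coding sequence is consistent with their position. The transcript encodes SYFP2, a rapidly maturing monomeric yellow fluorescent protein derived from Aequorea victoria. It is followed by WPRE3, a shortened woodchuck hepatitis posttranscriptional element (detected as two WPRE fragments) that boosts transcript expression while saving packaging space, and by a bovine growth hormone polyadenylation signal.

The construct belongs to a collection of enhancer AAVs for genetic access to cortical cell types and serves to label specific brain cell populations fluorescently. The record does not state which population AiE3127m targets.
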