Features (pLannotate 1.2.2; 14 found; start..end, strand, type, name):
    181..208     -  repeat_region  AAV2 ITR (fragment): inverted terminal repeat of adeno-associated virus serotype 2 inverted
    237..264     -  repeat_region  AAV2 ITR (fragment): inverted terminal repeat of adeno-associated virus serotype 2 inverted
    337..925     -  rep_origin     ori: high-copy-number ColE1/pMB1/pBR322/pUC origin of replication
   1096..1956    -  CDS            AmpR: β-lactamase; bla; confers resistance to ampicillin, carbenicillin, and related antibiotics
   1957..2061    -  promoter       AmpR promoter: bla
   2156..2191    +  CDS            rop (fragment): Rop protein, which maintains plasmids at low copy number; rop
   2293..2342    +  misc_feature   bom (fragment): basis of mobility region from pBR322
   2343..2798    -  rep_origin     f1 ori (sequence partly withheld): f1 bacteriophage origin of replication; arrow indicates direction of (+) strand synthesis
   2817..2868    +  misc_feature   bom (fragment): basis of mobility region from pBR322
   2873..3013    -  repeat_region  AAV2 ITR: inverted terminal repeat of adeno-associated virus serotype 2 inverted
   3131..3242    -  polyA_signal   bGH poly(A) signal: bovine growth hormone polyadenylation signal
   3259..3339    -  misc_feature   WPRE (fragment): woodchuck hepatitis virus posttranscriptional regulatory element
   3345..3502    -  misc_feature   WPRE (fragment): woodchuck hepatitis virus posttranscriptional regulatory element
   3542..4258    -  CDS            SYFP2: SYFP2 is a basic (constitutively fluorescent) yellow fluorescent protein published in 2006, derived from Aequorea victoria. It is reported to be a very rapidly-maturing monomer with moderate acid sensitivity.
>Addgene plasmid #230797 | AiP20083 - pAAV-AiE3127m-minBG-SYFP2-WPRE3-BGHpA | addgene full sequence | sequence record 466372 | Addgene NGS Result
TATAGACTCTACTGGTGAGAGAGTAGCTTTGTCATCTGCTGAACCGGAGCTCTGAAAAAGAGTTCCAGCT
TGCATTTTCAGGTTATTCCTATAGACTCAGGCTTCTAATGCAAAGCAGAGAGCAGACTGCAACGCGTGCG
GCCGCAGGAACCCCTAGTGATGGAGTTGGCCACTCCCTCTCTGCGCGCTCGCTCGCTCACTGAGGCCGGG
CGACCAAAGGTCGCCCGACGCCCGGGCGGCCTCAGTGAGCGAGCGAGCGCGCAGCTGCCTGCAGGACATG
TGAGCAAAAGGCCAGCAAAAGGCCAGGAACCGTAAAAAGGCCGCGTTGCTGGCGTTTTTCCATAGGCTCC
GCCCCCCTGACGAGCATCACAAAAATCGACGCTCAAGTCAGAGGTGGCGAAACCCGACAGGACTATAAAG
ATACCAGGCGTTTCCCCCTGGAAGCTCCCTCGTGCGCTCTCCTGTTCCGACCCTGCCGCTTACCGGATAC
CTGTCCGCCTTTCTCCCTTCGGGAAGCGTGGCGCTTTCTCATAGCTCACGCTGTAGGTATCTCAGTTCGG
TGTAGGTCGTTCGCTCCAAGCTGGGCTGTGTGCACGAACCCCCCGTTCAGCCCGACCGCTGCGCCTTATC
CGGTAACTATCGTCTTGAGTCCAACCCGGTAAGACACGACTTATCGCCACTGGCAGCAGCCACTGGTAAC
AGGATTAGCAGAGCGAGGTATGTAGGCGGTGCTACAGAGTTCTTGAAGTGGTGGCCTAACTACGGCTACA
CTAGAAGAACAGTATTTGGTATCTGCGCTCTGCTGAAGCCAGTTACCTTCGGAAAAAGAGTTGGTAGCTC
TTGATCCGGCAAACAAACCACCGCTGGTAGCGGTGGTTTTTTTGTTTGCAAGCAGCAGATTACGCGCAGA
AAAAAAGGATCTCAAGAAGATCCTTTGATCTTTTCTACGGGGTCTGACGCTCAGTGGAACGAAAACTCAC
GTTAAGGGATTTTGGTCATGAGATTATCAAAAAGGATCTTCACCTAGATCCTTTTAAATTAAAAATGAAG
TTTTAAATCAATCTAAAGTATATATGAGTAAACTTGGTCTGACAGTTACCAATGCTTAATCAGTGAGGCA
CCTATCTCAGCGATCTGTCTATTTCGTTCATCCATAGTTGCCTGACTCCCCGTCGTGTAGATAACTACGA
TACGGGAGGGCTTACCATCTGGCCCCAGTGCTGCAATGATACCGCGAGACCCACGCTCACCGGCTCCAGA
TTTATCAGCAATAAACCAGCCAGCCGGAAGGGCCGAGCGCAGAAGTGGTCCTGCAACTTTATCCGCCTCC
ATCCAGTCTATTAATTGTTGCCGGGAAGCTAGAGTAAGTAGTTCGCCAGTTAATAGTTTGCGCAACGTTG
TTGCCATTGCTACAGGCATCGTGGTGTCACGCTCGTCGTTTGGTATGGCTTCATTCAGCTCCGGTTCCCA
ACGATCAAGGCGAGTTACATGATCCCCCATGTTGTGCAAAAAAGCGGTTAGCTCCTTCGGTCCTCCGATC
GTTGTCAGAAGTAAGTTGGCCGCAGTGTTATCACTCATGGTTATGGCAGCACTGCATAATTCTCTTACTG
TCATGCCATCCGTAAGATGCTTTTCTGTGACTGGTGAGTACTCAACCAAGTCATTCTGAGAATAGTGTAT
GCGGCGACCGAGTTGCTCTTGCCCGGCGTCAATACGGGATAATACCGCGCCACATAGCAGAACTTTAAAA
GTGCTCATCATTGGAAAACGTTCTTCGGGGCGAAAACTCTCAAGGATCTTACCGCTGTTGAGATCCAGTT
CGATGTAACCCACTCGTGCACCCAACTGATCTTCAGCATCTTTTACTTTCACCAGCGTTTCTGGGTGAGC
AAAAACAGGAAGGCAAAATGCCGCAAAAAAGGGAATAAGGGCGACACGGAAATGTTGAATACTCATACTC
TTCCTTTTTCAATATTATTGAAGCATTTATCAGGGTTATTGTCTCATGAGCGGATACATATTTGAATGTA
TTTAGAAAAATAAACAAATAGGGGTTCCGCGCACATTTCCCCGAAAAGTGCCACCTGACGTCTAAGAAAC
CATTATTATCATGACATTAACCTATAAAAATAGGCGTATCACGAGGCCCTTTCGTCTCGCGCGTTTCGGT
GATGACGGTGAAAACCTCTGACACATGCAGCTCCCGGAGACGGTCACAGCTTGTCTGTAAGCGGATGCCG
GGAGCAGACAAGCCCGTCAGGGCGCGTCAGCGGGTGTTGGCGGGTGTCGGGGCTGGCTTAACTATGCGGC
ATCAGAGCAGATTGTACTGAGAGTGCACCATAAAATTGTAAACGTTAATATTTTGTTAAAATTCGCGTTA
AATTTTTGTTAAATCAGCTCATTTTTTAACCAATAGACCGAAATCGGCAAAATCCCTTATAAATCAAAAG
AATAGCCCGAGATAGAGT
[37 nt withheld, positions 2469-2505]
AAAGAACGTGGACTCCAACGTCAAAGG
[141 nt withheld, positions 2533-2673]
G
[46 nt withheld, positions 2675-2720]
A
[95 nt withheld, positions 2722-2816]
TATGCGGTGTGAAATACCGCACAGATGCGTAAGGAGAAAATACCGCATCAGGCGCCCCTGCAGGCAGCTG
CGCGCTCGCTCGCTCACTGAGGCCGCCCGGGCAAAGCCCGGGCGTCGGGCGACCTTTGGTCGCCCGGCCT
CAGTGAGCGAGCGAGCGCGCAGAGAGGGAGTGGCCAACTCCATCACTAGGGGTTCCTGCGGCCGCTCGGT
CCGCACGTGAGATCTCATGCCTGCTATTGTCTTCCCAATCCTCCCCCTTGCTGTCCTGCCCCACCCCACC
CCCCAGAATAGAATGACACCTACTCAGACAATGCGATGCAATTTCCTCATTTTATTAGGAAAGGACAGTG
GGAGTGGCACCTTCCAGGGTCAAGGAAGGCACGGGGGAGGGGCAAACAACAGATGGCTGGCAACTAGAAG
GCACAGTCGAAGATCTCTCGAGCCACGGAATTGTCAGTGCCCAACAGCCGAGCCCCTGTCCAGCAGCGGG
CAAGGCAGGCGGCGATGAGTTCCGCCGTGGCAAGAACTAACCAGGATTTATACAAGGAGGAGAAAATGAA
AGCCATACGGGAAGCAATAGCATGATACAAAGGCATTAAAGCAGCGTATCCACATAGCGTAAAAGGAGCA
ACATAGTTAAGAATACCAGTCAATCTTTCACAAATTTTGTAATCCAGAGGTTGATTATGATATCGAATTC
GCGGCCGCGGCGCGCCGTCGACTTACTTGTACAGCTCGTCCATGCCGAGAGTGATCCCGGCGGCGGTCAC
GAACTCCAGCAGGACCATGTGATCGCGCTTCTCGTTGGGGTCTTTGCTCAGCTTGGACTGGTAGCTCAGG
TAGTGGTTGTCGGGCAGCAGCACGGGGCCGTCGCCGATGGGGGTGTTCTGCTGGTAGTGGTCGGCGAGCT
GCACGCCGCCGTCCTCGATGTTGTGGCGGATCTTGAAGTTGGCCTTGATGCCGTTCTTCTGCTTGTCGGC
GGTGATATAGACGTTGTGGCTGTTGTAGTTGTACTCCAGCTTGTGCCCCAGGATGTTGCCGTCCTCCTTG
AAGTCGATGCCCTTCAGCTCGATGCGGTTCACCAGGGTGTCGCCCTCGAACTTCACCTCGGCGCGGGTCT
TGTAGTTGCCGTCGTCCTTGAAGAAGATGGTGCGCTCCTGGACGTAGCCTTCGGGCATGGCGGACTTGAA
GAAGTCGTGCTGCTTCATGTGGTCGGGGTAGCGGGCGAAGCACTGCACGCCGTAGCCCAGGGTGGTCACG
AGGGTGGGCCAGGGCACGGGCAGCTTGCCGGTGGTGCAGATCAGCTTCAGGGTCAGCTTGCCGTAGGTGG
CATCGCCCTCGCCCTCGCCGGACACGCTGAACTTGTGGCCGTTTACGTCGCCGTCCAGCTCGACCAGGAT
GGGCACCACCCCGGTGAACAGCTCCTCGCCCTTGCTCACCATGGTGGCGACCGGTAGCGCTAGCTTCGAA
AGATCTGGATCCCAGAAGCAAATGTAAGCAATAGATGGCTCTGCCCTGACTTTTATGCCCAGCCCGAGCT
CCGCCGGCGGGTCTGCCTCTGGCTTGAATCTTGAACTTACCAGTTTGGCTAGTGATCCCCAGAGTCCCTG
CCTCTGACTCTTCTGCACCGAAACTGCACACCCAGCTTTTGGGGGGTTCAGGGGAATCTGATATCAGGTT
TTCAATCTTGTATGACAAGCACTTTACTGACCAAGCCACGTGCTTAGCCCCTTTCCAGGGTGTGGGACAA
TCACTCCTGCAAGATCCCATCCCCTCATCTGCACAGAGCTTACCAAGCTGCAGGAACCTCTGAGCAAGCT
TCCTGGCATATTGGAACAAGCCAAGTATTTCAAAATAGCTACTTTAGCAGTTCCTCAAAGTTATAGGAAA
GCAAAGTTCACCAGGATAGAAACTCCAAGTCAGAGGATTCAGAGTTGACTTTTCTACTTATTTGTATGAA
TTTCATTCGTGGTTTTCAGTACTTTAGAAACCAAAAAACTCCAGAACG
